Addgene plasmid #174247: pAPM-miR30-EIF2AK2-ts1
Purpose: EIF2AK2 knockdown
Depositing lab: Jeremy Luban. Depositing organization: University of Massachusetts, Worcester. Publication: IFIH1 (MDA5) is required for innate immune detection of intron-containing RNA expressed from the HIV-1 provirus. Guney MH, Nagalekshmi K, McCauley SM, Carbone C, Aydemir O, Luban J. Proc Natl Acad Sci U S A. 2024 Jul 16;121(29):e2404349121. doi: 10.1073/pnas.2404349121. Epub 2024 Jul 10. PubMed 38985764.
Backbone
  Vector backbone: pAPM-miR30
  Vector type: Lentiviral, RNAi
  Selectable markers: Puromycin
Growth in bacteria
  Bacterial resistance: Ampicillin, 100 μg/mL
  Growth temperature: 30°C
  Growth strain: NEB Stable
  Copy number: High Copy
Gene/Insert
  Gene/Insert name: EIF2AK2 shRNA
  gRNA/shRNA sequence: TTTACTTGTTTTGTATCTACTA
  Species: H. sapiens (human)
  Entrez Gene: EIF2AK2 (a.k.a. DYT33, EIF2AK1, LEUDEN, PKR, PPP1R83, PRKR)
  Promoter: SFFV
  Cloning method: Restriction Enzyme; 5′ cloning site unknown (unknown if destroyed)
Terms and licenses: Academic/Nonprofit Terms; Industry Terms: Not Available to Industry
Depositor comments: Please visit https://doi.org/10.1101/2023.11.17.567619 for bioRxiv preprint.
How to cite: pAPM-miR30-EIF2AK2-ts1 was a gift from Jeremy Luban (Addgene plasmid # 174247 ; http://n2t.net/addgene:174247 ; RRID:Addgene_174247)
