[The description below was written by a language model from this plasmid's Addgene catalogue record and pLannotate feature annotations shown in this document.]
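Description:
pAPM-miR30-EIF2AK2-ts1 is an HIV-1-based lentiviral RNAi vector built on the pAPM-miR30 backbone and designed to knock down human EIF2AK2, the gene encoding the double-stranded-RNA-activated kinase PKR. It is propagated in bacteria through a high-copy ColE1/pUC-type origin and an ampicillin resistance gene (β-lactamase with its own promoter). A fragment of the pBR322 bom region and an SV40 enhancer/early promoter are also annotated in the plasmid backbone.

The transfer cassette begins with a CMV enhancer/promoter fused to a truncated 5' LTR, an arrangement that drives transcription of the viral genomic RNA in packaging cells without a need for Tat. Downstream lie the HIV-1 Ψ packaging signal with an adjoining gag fragment, the Rev response element for Rev-dependent nuclear export, and the cPPT/CTS, which aids nuclear import of the reverse-transcribed genome. The payload is a single transcription unit driven by the spleen focus-forming virus (SFFV) LTR promoter. It encodes puromycin N-acetyltransferase (pac), followed by human miR-30a flanking sequences that bracket the EIF2AK2-targeting hairpin ("ts1", presumably target site 1). Because the shRNA is embedded in a microRNA scaffold on the same Pol II transcript as the resistance gene, it is processed by the endogenous microRNA pathway, and puromycin selection of transduced cells is linked to expression of the knockdown hairpin. A second truncated LTR, annotated by the software as a 5' LTR, closes the cassette. No WPRE is annotated in the feature table.

The associated publication concerns innate immune detection of intron-containing RNA expressed from the HIV-1 provirus, which suggests the vector was used for stable loss-of-function testing of PKR as a candidate RNA sensor in that work.
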