Features (pLannotate 1.2.2; 19 found; start..end, strand, type, name):
     12..391     +  enhancer       CMV enhancer: human cytomegalovirus immediate early enhancer
    392..591     +  promoter       CMV promoter: human cytomegalovirus (CMV) immediate early promoter
    609..789     +  LTR            5' LTR (truncated): truncated 5' long terminal repeat (LTR) from HIV-1
    836..961     +  misc_feature   HIV-1 Ψ: packaging signal of human immunodeficiency virus type 1
    945..1283    +  CDS            HIV-1 gag (fragment): gag protein from human immunodeficiency virus 1; gag
   1458..1691    +  misc_feature   RRE: The Rev response element (RRE) of HIV-1 allows for Rev-dependent mRNA export from the nucleus to the cytoplasm.
   2068..2168    +  CDS            Rev (fragment): human immunodeficiency virus 1 (HIV-1) Rev protein; rev; enhances nuclear export of unspliced and incompletely spliced viral mRNAs
   2218..2335    +  misc_feature   cPPT/CTS: central polypurine tract and central termination sequence of HIV-1
   2472..2879    +  promoter       SFFV promoter: spleen focus-forming virus long terminal repeat (LTR) promoter
   2900..3496    +  CDS            pac: PUAC_STRAD - Protein predicted: Swiss-Prot protein existence level 4. Detoxification of puromycin. From Streptomyces alboniger.
   3521..3566    +  ncRNA          5' miR-30a (fragment): sequence upstream of the 71-nt precursor of the human miR-30a microRNA (Zeng et al., 2002) miRNA
   3636..3661    +  ncRNA          3' miR-30a (fragment): sequence downstream of the 71-nt precursor of the human miR-30a microRNA (Zeng et al., 2002) miRNA
   3691..3710    +  misc_feature   cPPT/CTS (fragment): central polypurine tract and central termination sequence of HIV-1
   3742..3922    +  LTR            5' LTR (truncated): truncated 5' long terminal repeat (LTR) from HIV-1
   3993..4581    -  rep_origin     ori: high-copy-number ColE1/pMB1/pBR322/pUC origin of replication
   4752..5612    -  CDS            AmpR: β-lactamase; bla; confers resistance to ampicillin, carbenicillin, and related antibiotics
   5613..5717    -  promoter       AmpR promoter: bla
   5776..5828    -  misc_feature   bom (fragment): basis of mobility region from pBR322
   5990..6319    +  promoter       SV40 promoter: SV40 enhancer and early promoter
>Addgene plasmid #174247 | pAPM-miR30-EIF2AK2-ts1 | addgene full sequence | sequence record 343781 | Addgene NGS Result
AAGCTCGCGTTGACATTGATTATTGACTAGTTATTAATAGTAATCAATTACGGGGTCATTAGTTCATAGC
CCATATATGGAGTTCCGCGTTACATAACTTACGGTAAATGGCCCGCCTGGCTGACCGCCCAACGACCCCC
GCCCATTGACGTCAATAATGACGTATGTTCCCATAGTAACGCCAATAGGGACTTTCCATTGACGTCAATG
GGTGGAGTATTTACGGTAAACTGCCCACTTGGCAGTACATCAAGTGTATCATATGCCAAGTACGCCCCCT
ATTGACGTCAATGACGGTAAATGGCCCGCCTGGCATTATGCCCAGTACATGACCTTATGGGACTTTCCTA
CTTGGCAGTACATCTACGTATTAGTCATCGCTATTACCATGGTGATGCGGTTTTGGCAGTACATCAATGG
GCGTGGATAGCGGTTTGACTCACGGGGATTTCCAAGTCTCCACCCCATTGACGTCAATGGGAGTTTGTTT
TGGCACCAAAATCAACGGGACTTTCCAAAATGTCGTAACAACTCCGCCCCATTGACGCAAATGGGCGGTA
GGCGTGTACGGTGGGAGGTCTATATAAGCAGCGCGTTTTGCCTGTACTGGGTCTCTCTGGTTAGACCAGA
TCTGAGCCTGGGAGCTCTCTGGCTAACTAGGGAACCCACTGCTTAAGCCTCAATAAAGCTTGCCTTGAGT
GCTTCAAGTAGTGTGTGCCCGTCTGTTGTGAGACTCTGGTAACTAGAGATCCCTCAGACCCTTTTAGTCA
GTGTGGAAAATCTCTAGCAGTGGCGCCCGAACAGGGACTTGAAAGCGAAAGGGAAACCAGAGGAGCTCTC
TCGACGCAGGACTCGGCTTGCTGAAGCGCGCACGGCAAGAGGCGAGGGGCGGCGACTGGTGAGTACGCCA
AAAATTTTGACTAGCGGAGGCTAGAAGGAGAGAGATGGGTGCGAGAGCGTCAGTATTAAGCGGGGGAGAA
TTAGATCGCGATGGGAAAAAATTCGGTTAAGGCCAGGGGGAAAGAAAAAATATAAATTAAAACATATAGT
ATGGGCAAGCAGGGAGCTAGAACGATTCGCAGTTAATCCTGGCCTGTTAGAAACATCAGAAGGCTGTAGA
CAAATACTGGGACAGCTACAACCATCCCTTCAGACAGGATCAGAAGAACTTAGATCATTATATAATACAG
TAGCAACCCTCTATTGTGTGCATCAAAGGATAGAGATAAAAGACACCAAGGAAGCTTTAGACAAGATAGA
GGAAGAGCAAAACAAAAGTAAGACCACCGCACAGCAAGCGGCCGGCCGCTGATCTTCAGACCTGGAGGAG
GAGATATGAGGGACAATTGGAGAAGTGAATTATATAAATATAAAGTAGTAAAAATTGAACCATTAGGAGT
AGCACCCACCAAGGCAAAGAGAAGAGTGGTGCAGAGAGAAAAAAGAGCAGTGGGAATAGGAGCTTTGTTC
CTTGGGTTCTTGGGAGCAGCAGGAAGCACTATGGGCGCAGCGTCAATGACGCTGACGGTACAGGCCAGAC
AATTATTGTCTGGTATAGTGCAGCAGCAGAACAATTTGCTGAGGGCTATTGAGGCGCAACAGCATCTGTT
GCAACTCACAGTCTGGGGCATCAAGCAGCTCCAGGCAAGAATCCTGGCTGTGGAAAGATACCTAAAGGAT
CAACAGCTCCTGGGGATTTGGGGTTGCTCTGGAAAACTCATTTGCACCACTGCTGTGCCTTGGAATGCTA
GTTGGAGTAATAAATCTCTGGAACAGATTTGGAATCACACGACTTGGATGGAGTGGGACAGAGAAATTAA
CAATTACACAAGCTTAATACACTCCTTAATTGAAGAATCGCAAAACCAGCAAGAAAAGAATGAACAAGAA
TTATTGGAATTAGATAAATGGGCAAGTTTGTGGAATTGGTTTAACATAACAAATTGGCTGTGGTATATAA
AATTATTCATAATGATAGTAGGAGGCTTGGTAGGTTTAAGAATAGTTTTTGCTGTACTTTCTATAGTGAA
TAGAGTTAGGCAGGGATATTCACCATTATCGTTTCAGACCCACCTCCCAACCCCGAGGGGACCCGACAGG
CCCGAAGGAATAGAAGAAGAAGGTGGAGAGAGAGACAGAGACAGATCCATTCGATTAGTGAACGGATCGG
CACTGCGTGCGCCAATTCTGCAGACAAATGGCAGTATTCATCCACAATTTTAAAAGAAAAGGGGGGATTG
GGGGGTACAGTGCAGGGGAAAGAATAGTAGACATAATAGCAACAGACATACAAACTAAAGAATTACAAAA
ACAAATTACAAAAATTCAAAATTTTCGGGTTTATTACAGGGACAGCAGAGATCCAGTTTGGTTAATTAAC
TGCAGCCCCGATAAAATAAAAGATTTTATTTAGTCTCCAGAAAAAGGGGGGAATGAAAGACCCCACCTGT
AGGTTTGGCAAGCTAGCTGCAGTAACGCCATTTTGCAAGGCATGGAAAAATACCAAACCAAGAATAGAGA
AGTTCAGATCAAGGGCGGGTACATGAAAATAGCTAACGTTGGGCCAAACAGGATATCTGCGGTGAGCAGT
TTCGGCCCCGGCCCGGGGCCAAGAACAGATGGTCACCGCAGTTTCGGCCCCGGCCCGAGGCCAAGAACAG
ATGGTCCCCAGATATGGCCCAACCCTCAGCAGTTTCTTAAGACCCATCAGATGTTTCCAGGCTCCCCCAA
GGACCTGAAATGACCCTGCGCCTTATTTGAATTAACCAATCAGCCTGCTTCTCGCTTCTGTTCGCGCGCT
TCTGCTTCCCGAGCTCTATAAAAGAGCTCACAACCCCTCACTCGGCGCGCCAGTCCTCCGACAGACTGAG
TCGCCCGGGGGTCTAGAACGCGTGCCGCCATGACCGAATACAAACCTACCGTGAGGCTGGCTACAAGAGA
TGATGTCCCAAGGGCTGTGAGAACACTGGCCGCCGCTTTTGCCGATTACCCTGCCACACGCCACACTGTG
GACCCAGATCGGCATATCGAGAGAGTGACTGAGCTGCAGGAACTGTTCCTGACCCGAGTGGGCCTGGACA
TTGGGAAGGTCTGGGTCGCAGACGATGGAGCAGCTGTGGCTGTCTGGACCACACCAGAGAGCGTGGAAGC
CGGAGCTGTCTTTGCAGAGATCGGCCCTAGAATGGCAGAACTGAGCGGCTCCAGGCTGGCAGCACAGCAG
CAGATGGAGGGACTGCTGGCCCCACACAGGCCTAAGGAACCAGCATGGTTCCTGGCTACCGTGGGGGTCT
CTCCTGACCATCAGGGCAAAGGACTGGGAAGTGCTGTGGTCCTGCCAGGAGTGGAGGCTGCAGAACGAGC
TGGAGTCCCTGCATTTCTGGAGACCTCTGCTCCACGAAACCTGCCCTTCTATGAACGGCTGGGCTTTACT
GTGACCGCAGATGTGGAGGTCCCCGAAGGACCTAGGACCTGGTGCATGACACGCAAACCCGGCGCCTGAG
CGATCGCCGCGGCCGCCTTCTTAACCCAACAGAAGGCTCGAGAAGGTATATTGCTGTTGACAGTGAGCGC
AGTAGATACAAAACAAGTAAATAGTGAAGCCACAGATGTATTTACTTGTTTTGTATCTACTATGCCTACT
GCCTCGGACTTCAAGGGGCTAGAATTCGGCAGCTGTAGATCTTAGCCACTTTTTAAAAGAAAAGGGGGGA
CTGGAAGGGCTAACTGCATCCGGACTGTACTGGGTCTCTCTGGTTAGACCAGATCTGAGCCTGGGAGCTC
TCTGGCTAACTAGGGAACCCACTGCTTAAGCCTCAATAAAGCTTGCCTTGAGTGCTTCAAGTAGTGTGTG
CCCGTCTGTTGTGTGACTCTGGTAACTAGAGATCCCTCAGACCCTTTTAGTCAGTGTGGAAAATCTCTAG
CAGGGCCCGTTTCATGTGAGCAAAAGGCCAGCAAAAGGCCAGGAACCGTAAAAAGGCCGCGTTGCTGGCG
TTTTTCCATAGGCTCCGCCCCCCTGACGAGCATCACAAAAATCGACGCTCAAGTCAGAGGTGGCGAAACC
CGACAGGACTATAAAGATACCAGGCGTTTCCCCCTGGAAGCTCCCTCGTGCGCTCTCCTGTTCCGACCCT
GCCGCTTACCGGATACCTGTCCGCCTTTCTCCCTTCGGGAAGCGTGGCGCTTTCTCATAGCTCACGCTGT
AGGTATCTCAGTTCGGTGTAGGTCGTTCGCTCCAAGCTGGGCTGTGTGCACGAACCCCCCGTTCAGCCCG
ACCGCTGCGCCTTATCCGGTAACTATCGTCTTGAGTCCAACCCGGTAAGACACGACTTATCGCCACTGGC
AGCAGCCACTGGTAACAGGATTAGCAGAGCGAGGTATGTAGGCGGTGCTACAGAGTTCTTGAAGTGGTGG
CCTAACTACGGCTACACTAGAAGAACAGTATTTGGTATCTGCGCTCTGCTGAAGCCAGTTACCTTCGGAA
AAAGAGTTGGTAGCTCTTGATCCGGCAAACAAACCACCGCTGGTAGCGGTGGTTTTTTTGTTTGCAAGCA
GCAGATTACGCGCAGAAAAAAAGGATCTCAAGAAGATCCTTTGATCTTTTCTACGGGGTCTGACGCTCAG
TGGAACGAAAACTCACGTTAAGGGATTTTGGTCATGAGATTATCAAAAAGGATCTTCACCTAGATCCTTT
TAAATTAAAAATGAAGTTTTAAATCAATCTAAAGTATATATGAGTAAACTTGGTCTGACAGTTACCAATG
CTTAATCAGTGAGGCACCTATCTCAGCGATCTGTCTATTTCGTTCATCCATAGTTGCCTGACTCCCCGTC
GTGTAGATAACTACGATACGGGAGGGCTTACCATCTGGCCCCAGTGCTGCAATGATACCGCGAGACCCAC
GCTCACCGGCTCCAGATTTATCAGCAATAAACCAGCCAGCCGGAAGGGCCGAGCGCAGAAGTGGTCCTGC
AACTTTATCCGCCTCCATCCAGTCTATTAATTGTTGCCGGGAAGCTAGAGTAAGTAGTTCGCCAGTTAAT
AGTTTGCGCAACGTTGTTGCCATTGCTACAGGCATCGTGGTGTCACGCTCGTCGTTTGGTATGGCTTCAT
TCAGCTCCGGTTCCCAACGATCAAGGCGAGTTACATGATCCCCCATGTTGTGCAAAAAAGCGGTTAGCTC
CTTCGGTCCTCCGATCGTTGTCAGAAGTAAGTTGGCCGCAGTGTTATCACTCATGGTTATGGCAGCACTG
CATAATTCTCTTACTGTCATGCCATCCGTAAGATGCTTTTCTGTGACTGGTGAGTACTCAACCAAGTCAT
TCTGAGAATAGTGTATGCGGCGACCGAGTTGCTCTTGCCCGGCGTCAATACGGGATAATACCGCGCCACA
TAGCAGAACTTTAAAAGTGCTCATCATTGGAAAACGTTCTTCGGGGCGAAAACTCTCAAGGATCTTACCG
CTGTTGAGATCCAGTTCGATGTAACCCACTCGTGCACCCAACTGATCTTCAGCATCTTTTACTTTCACCA
GCGTTTCTGGGTGAGCAAAAACAGGAAGGCAAAATGCCGCAAAAAAGGGAATAAGGGCGACACGGAAATG
TTGAATACTCATACTCTTCCTTTTTCAATATTATTGAAGCATTTATCAGGGTTATTGTCTCATGAGCGGA
TACATATTTGAATGTATTTAGAAAAATAAACAAATAGGGGTTCCGCGCACATTTCCCCGAAAAGTGCCAC
CTGACGTCGACGGATCGGGAGATCTCCCGATCCCCTATGGTGCACTCTCAGTACAATCTGCTCTGATGCC
GCATAGTTAAGCCAGTATCTGCTCCCTGCTTGTGTGTTGGAGGTCGCTGAGTAGTGCGCGAGCAAAATTT
AAGCTACAACAAGGCAAGGCTTGACCGACAATTGCATGAAGAATCTGCTTAGGGTTAGGCGTTTTGCGCT
GCTTCGCGATGTACGGGCCAGATATACGCGCTGTGGAATGTGTGTCAGTTAGGGTGTGGAAAGTCCCCAG
GCTCCCCAGCAGGCAGAAGTATGCAAAGCATGCATCTCAATTAGTCAGCAACCAGGTGTGGAAAGTCCCC
AGGCTCCCCAGCAGGCAGAAGTATGCAAAGCATGCATCTCAATTAGTCAGCAACCATAGTCCCGCCCCTA
ACTCCGCCCATCCCGCCCCTAACTCCGCCCAGTTCCGCCCATTCTCCGCCCCATGGCTGACTAATTTTTT
TTATTTATGCAGAGGCCGAGGCCGCCTCTGCCTCTGAGCTATTCCAGAAGTAGTGAGGAGGCTTTTTTGG
AGGCCTAGGCTTTTGCAAA
